Addgene plasmid #229903: AiP12844 - pAAV-AiE0664m-minBG-SYFP2-WPRE3-BGHpA (Alias: CN2844)
Purpose: AiE0664m is an enhancer sequence, designed to drive AAV-mediated transgene expression in specific brain cell types
Depositing lab: Allen Institute for Brain Science & Jonathan Ting. Depositing organization: Allen Institute. Publication: A suite of enhancer AAVs and transgenic mouse lines for genetic access to cortical cell types. Ben-Simon Y, Hooper M, Narayan S, Daigle TL, Dwivedi D, Way SW, Oster A, Stafford DA, Mich JK, Taormina MJ, Martinez RA, Opitz-Araya X, Roth JR, Alexander JR, Allen S, Amster A, Arbuckle J, Ayala A, Baker PM, Bakken TE, Barcelli T, Barta S, Bendrick J, Bertagnolli D, Bielstein C, Bishwakarma P, Bowlus J, Boyer G, Brouner K, Casian B, Casper T, Chakka AB, Chakrabarty R, Chance RK, Chavan S, Clark M, Colbert K, Collman F, Daniel S, Departee M, DiValentin P, Donadio N, Dotson N, Egdorf T, Fliss T, Gabitto M, Garcia J, Gary A, Gasperini M, Gloe J, Goldy J, Gore BB, Graybuck L, Greisman N, Haeseleer F, Halterman C, Haradon Z, Hastings SD, Helback O, Ho W, Hockemeyer D, Huang C, Huff S, Hunker A, Johansen N, Jones D, Juneau Z, Kalmbach B, Kannan M, Khem S, Kussick E, Kutsal R, Larsen R, Lee C, Lee AY, Leibly M, Lenz GH, Li S, Liang E, Lusk N, Madigan Z, Malloy J, Malone J, McCue R, Melchor J, Mollenkopf T, Moosman S, Morin E, Newman D, Ng L, Ngo K, Omstead V, Otto S, Oyama A, Pena N, Pham T, Phillips E, Pom CA, Potekhina L, Ransford S, Ray PL, Rette D, Reynoldson C, Rimorin C, Rocha D, Ruiz A, Sanchez REA, Sawyer L, Sedeno-Cortes A, Sevigny JP, Shapovalova N, Shepard N, Shulga L, Sigler AR, Siverts L, Soliman S, Somasundaram S, Staats B, Stewart K, Szelenyi E, Tieu M, Trader C, Tran A, van Velthoven CTJ, Walker M, Wang Y, Weed N, Wirthlin M, Wood T, Wynalda B, Yao Z, Zhou T, Ariza J, Dee N, Reding M, Ronellenfitch K, Mufti S, Sunkin SM, Smith KA, Esposito L, Waters J, Thyagarajan B, Yao S, Lein ES, Zeng H, Levi BP, Ngai J, Ting JT, Tasic B. Cell. 2025 May 16:S0092-8674(25)00513-6. doi: 10.1016/j.cell.2025.05.002. PubMed 40403729.
Backbone
  Vector backbone: rAAV
  Vector type: AAV
Growth in bacteria
  Bacterial resistance: Ampicillin, 100 μg/mL
  Growth temperature: 30°C
  Growth strain: NEB Stable
  Copy number: High Copy
Gene/Insert
  Gene/Insert name: SYFP2
  Species: Synthetic
  Cloning method: Restriction Enzyme; 5′ cloning site Unknown (unknown if destroyed); 3′ cloning site Unknown (unknown if destroyed)
Terms and licenses: Academic/Nonprofit Terms; Industry Terms: Not Available to Industry
Depositor comments: Allen Institute plasmid alias: CN2844
How to cite: AiP12844 - pAAV-AiE0664m-minBG-SYFP2-WPRE3-BGHpA (Alias: CN2844) was a gift from Allen Institute for Brain Science & Jonathan Ting (Addgene plasmid # 229903 ; http://n2t.net/addgene:229903 ; RRID:Addgene_229903)
