[The description below was written by a language model from this plasmid's Addgene catalogue record and pLannotate feature annotations shown in this document.]
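Description:
AiP12844 - pAAV-AiE0664m-minBG-SYFP2-WPRE3-BGHpA (alias CN2844) is a recombinant AAV transfer plasmid of about 5 kb, built to test or exploit a brain cell type enhancer through viral delivery. It is propagated in bacteria as a high-copy plasmid carrying a ColE1/pUC-type origin and an ampicillin resistance gene (β-lactamase with its own promoter). An f1 phage origin and short remnants of pBR322 bom and rop sequences are also present in the backbone. The expression cassette is bounded by AAV2 inverted terminal repeats, which are the cis elements needed for replication and packaging of the intervening DNA into AAV particles. The right ITR is annotated in full, whereas only short fragments are detected on the left side. This may reflect the difficulty of sequencing or annotating these repeats rather than a true truncation. Use of a recombination-deficient host strain is consistent with the known instability of ITRs.

According to the construct name, the payload consists of the AiE0664m enhancer placed upstream of a minimal beta-globin promoter (minBG). Neither element is annotated in the feature table, but they presumably occupy the unannotated stretch between the left ITR and the reporter. The minimal promoter has little activity on its own, so expression of the downstream SYFP2, a fast-maturing monomeric yellow fluorescent protein, depends on the enhancer. Fluorescence therefore reports the cell populations in which the enhancer is active. The transcript is stabilised and terminated by WPRE3, a shortened woodchuck hepatitis virus posttranscriptional element that appears as two WPRE fragments in the annotation, followed by the bovine growth hormone polyadenylation signal. The construct belongs to a collection of enhancer AAVs for genetic access to cortical cell types. The record does not state which cell type AiE0664m targets.
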