Features (pLannotate 1.2.2; 14 found; start..end, strand, type, name):
     12..39      +  repeat_region  AAV2 ITR (fragment): inverted terminal repeat of adeno-associated virus serotype 2 inverted
     68..95      +  repeat_region  AAV2 ITR (fragment): inverted terminal repeat of adeno-associated virus serotype 2 inverted
   1034..1750    +  CDS            SYFP2: SYFP2 is a basic (constitutively fluorescent) yellow fluorescent protein published in 2006, derived from Aequorea victoria. It is reported to be a very rapidly-maturing monomer with moderate acid sensitivity.
   1790..1947    +  misc_feature   WPRE (fragment): woodchuck hepatitis virus posttranscriptional regulatory element
   1953..2033    +  misc_feature   WPRE (fragment): woodchuck hepatitis virus posttranscriptional regulatory element
   2050..2161    +  polyA_signal   bGH poly(A) signal: bovine growth hormone polyadenylation signal
   2279..2419    +  repeat_region  AAV2 ITR: inverted terminal repeat of adeno-associated virus serotype 2 inverted
   2424..2475    -  misc_feature   bom (fragment): basis of mobility region from pBR322
   2494..2949    +  rep_origin     f1 ori (sequence partly withheld): f1 bacteriophage origin of replication; arrow indicates direction of (+) strand synthesis
   2950..2999    -  misc_feature   bom (fragment): basis of mobility region from pBR322
   3101..3136    -  CDS            rop (fragment): Rop protein, which maintains plasmids at low copy number; rop
   3231..3335    +  promoter       AmpR promoter: bla
   3336..4196    +  CDS            AmpR: β-lactamase; bla; confers resistance to ampicillin, carbenicillin, and related antibiotics
   4367..4955    +  rep_origin     ori: high-copy-number ColE1/pMB1/pBR322/pUC origin of replication
>Addgene plasmid #229903 | AiP12844 - pAAV-AiE0664m-minBG-SYFP2-WPRE3-BGHpA (Alias: CN2844) | addgene full sequence | sequence record 460619 | Addgene NGS Result
CCTGCAGGCAGCTGCGCGCTCGCTCGCTCACTGAGGCCGCCCGGGCGTCGGGCGACCTTTGGTCGCCCGG
CCTCAGTGAGCGAGCGAGCGCGCAGAGAGGGAGTGGCCAACTCCATCACTAGGGGTTCCTGCGGCCGCAC
GCGTTTGAACAGATTGCATGTTTCCTTTAATATGAAATATCTTAAATAGGTAAACCCATAAACAGAAAGC
ATTCCAGTGTTTGCCAGGAATGGGGAAGCGGGAACTGGGAGTCACTGTGTAATGGGAGTGGAGGGATACA
AACATTGGAAAACATGGGAGAAGTAAACGATTAATGGATATGTTTCATGCCACCGAATTATATACCAGAA
AATGATTAAAATAGTTAGCATTTATATGATGTTTATTCTGCCACAACAAAAATAATTGAAGAGAGAGGGA
GAGGGAGAGAGAATGTCAATGGTATTCATGGACCTGGCCCCTAGCAAGTGTGATGGGAACTGATGTTTCC
ATAGGAATGTTACCTAAAACTCTCATGTGCCAGACAGCTTTTCACACTGTGACAAGATTTCTGAGAAAAC
GATTTCAGGGAAGATGGGCTTCCTGGCTTTAGGCCTGAGATGGAAAAGAACATCATGGTGGTAGCCTGTG
CAGGAGGAGGAAGCTGCTCCCCACACACATTCAGCAGAGAGAGAGAGAGAGAGATGAGGGGTGGGCAGGG
AGGAAGACCAAGCCAACCCAGGCTGGCAGCTTGCCTTCCCTTCTTTATCTGACTCCTCAGCCTAAGGGAT
GGCACCACCAATACTCATGGTAGATTTCACCTTCAACCACTGTAGCACATGTCAGTTGTCTCTGACTGTC
AGATGTCTGTCTCACGTGATTGTGCCGTCACATGCACATCCAGAAGAGTCATTTCTTCGTCTTCTAGGTA
TCTTTCAATCCAGTCCAGGTCACCGAGCTCGGGCTGGGCATAAAAGTCAGGGCAGAGCCATCTATTGCTT
ACATTTGCTTCTGGGATCCAGATCTTTCGAAGCTAGCGCTACCGGTCGCCACCATGGTGAGCAAGGGCGA
GGAGCTGTTCACCGGGGTGGTGCCCATCCTGGTCGAGCTGGACGGCGACGTAAACGGCCACAAGTTCAGC
GTGTCCGGCGAGGGCGAGGGCGATGCCACCTACGGCAAGCTGACCCTGAAGCTGATCTGCACCACCGGCA
AGCTGCCCGTGCCCTGGCCCACCCTCGTGACCACCCTGGGCTACGGCGTGCAGTGCTTCGCCCGCTACCC
CGACCACATGAAGCAGCACGACTTCTTCAAGTCCGCCATGCCCGAAGGCTACGTCCAGGAGCGCACCATC
TTCTTCAAGGACGACGGCAACTACAAGACCCGCGCCGAGGTGAAGTTCGAGGGCGACACCCTGGTGAACC
GCATCGAGCTGAAGGGCATCGACTTCAAGGAGGACGGCAACATCCTGGGGCACAAGCTGGAGTACAACTA
CAACAGCCACAACGTCTATATCACCGCCGACAAGCAGAAGAACGGCATCAAGGCCAACTTCAAGATCCGC
CACAACATCGAGGACGGCGGCGTGCAGCTCGCCGACCACTACCAGCAGAACACCCCCATCGGCGACGGCC
CCGTGCTGCTGCCCGACAACCACTACCTGAGCTACCAGTCCAAGCTGAGCAAAGACCCCAACGAGAAGCG
CGATCACATGGTCCTGCTGGAGTTCGTGACCGCCGCCGGGATCACTCTCGGCATGGACGAGCTGTACAAG
TAAGTCGACGGCGCGCCGCGGCCGCGAATTCGATATCATAATCAACCTCTGGATTACAAAATTTGTGAAA
GATTGACTGGTATTCTTAACTATGTTGCTCCTTTTACGCTATGTGGATACGCTGCTTTAATGCCTTTGTA
TCATGCTATTGCTTCCCGTATGGCTTTCATTTTCTCCTCCTTGTATAAATCCTGGTTAGTTCTTGCCACG
GCGGAACTCATCGCCGCCTGCCTTGCCCGCTGCTGGACAGGGGCTCGGCTGTTGGGCACTGACAATTCCG
TGGCTCGAGAGATCTTCGACTGTGCCTTCTAGTTGCCAGCCATCTGTTGTTTGCCCCTCCCCCGTGCCTT
CCTTGACCCTGGAAGGTGCCACTCCCACTGTCCTTTCCTAATAAAATGAGGAAATTGCATCGCATTGTCT
GAGTAGGTGTCATTCTATTCTGGGGGGTGGGGTGGGGCAGGACAGCAAGGGGGAGGATTGGGAAGACAAT
AGCAGGCATGAGATCTCACGTGCGGACCGAGCGGCCGCAGGAACCCCTAGTGATGGAGTTGGCCACTCCC
TCTCTGCGCGCTCGCTCGCTCACTGAGGCCGGGCGACCAAAGGTCGCCCGACGCCCGGGCTTTGCCCGGG
CGGCCTCAGTGAGCGAGCGAGCGCGCAGCTGCCTGCAGGGGCGCCTGATGCGGTATTTTCTCCTTACGCA
TCTGTGCGGTATTTCACACCGCATA
[95 nt withheld, positions 2476-2570]
T
[46 nt withheld, positions 2572-2617]
C
[141 nt withheld, positions 2619-2759]
CCTTTGACGTTGGAGTCCACGTTCTTT
[37 nt withheld, positions 2787-2823]
ACTCTATCTCGGGCTATTCTTTTGATTTATAAGGGATTTTGCCGATTTCGGTCTATTGGTTAAAAAATGA
GCTGATTTAACAAAAATTTAACGCGAATTTTAACAAAATATTAACGTTTACAATTTTATGGTGCACTCTC
AGTACAATCTGCTCTGATGCCGCATAGTTAAGCCAGCCCCGACACCCGCCAACACCCGCTGACGCGCCCT
GACGGGCTTGTCTGCTCCCGGCATCCGCTTACAGACAAGCTGTGACCGTCTCCGGGAGCTGCATGTGTCA
GAGGTTTTCACCGTCATCACCGAAACGCGCGAGACGAAAGGGCCTCGTGATACGCCTATTTTTATAGGTT
AATGTCATGATAATAATGGTTTCTTAGACGTCAGGTGGCACTTTTCGGGGAAATGTGCGCGGAACCCCTA
TTTGTTTATTTTTCTAAATACATTCAAATATGTATCCGCTCATGAGACAATAACCCTGATAAATGCTTCA
ATAATATTGAAAAAGGAAGAGTATGAGTATTCAACATTTCCGTGTCGCCCTTATTCCCTTTTTTGCGGCA
TTTTGCCTTCCTGTTTTTGCTCACCCAGAAACGCTGGTGAAAGTAAAAGATGCTGAAGATCAGTTGGGTG
CACGAGTGGGTTACATCGAACTGGATCTCAACAGCGGTAAGATCCTTGAGAGTTTTCGCCCCGAAGAACG
TTTTCCAATGATGAGCACTTTTAAAGTTCTGCTATGTGGCGCGGTATTATCCCGTATTGACGCCGGGCAA
GAGCAACTCGGTCGCCGCATACACTATTCTCAGAATGACTTGGTTGAGTACTCACCAGTCACAGAAAAGC
ATCTTACGGATGGCATGACAGTAAGAGAATTATGCAGTGCTGCCATAACCATGAGTGATAACACTGCGGC
CAACTTACTTCTGACAACGATCGGAGGACCGAAGGAGCTAACCGCTTTTTTGCACAACATGGGGGATCAT
GTAACTCGCCTTGATCGTTGGGAACCGGAGCTGAATGAAGCCATACCAAACGACGAGCGTGACACCACGA
TGCCTGTAGCAATGGCAACAACGTTGCGCAAACTATTAACTGGCGAACTACTTACTCTAGCTTCCCGGCA
ACAATTAATAGACTGGATGGAGGCGGATAAAGTTGCAGGACCACTTCTGCGCTCGGCCCTTCCGGCTGGC
TGGTTTATTGCTGATAAATCTGGAGCCGGTGAGCGTGGGTCTCGCGGTATCATTGCAGCACTGGGGCCAG
ATGGTAAGCCCTCCCGTATCGTAGTTATCTACACGACGGGGAGTCAGGCAACTATGGATGAACGAAATAG
ACAGATCGCTGAGATAGGTGCCTCACTGATTAAGCATTGGTAACTGTCAGACCAAGTTTACTCATATATA
CTTTAGATTGATTTAAAACTTCATTTTTAATTTAAAAGGATCTAGGTGAAGATCCTTTTTGATAATCTCA
TGACCAAAATCCCTTAACGTGAGTTTTCGTTCCACTGAGCGTCAGACCCCGTAGAAAAGATCAAAGGATC
TTCTTGAGATCCTTTTTTTCTGCGCGTAATCTGCTGCTTGCAAACAAAAAAACCACCGCTACCAGCGGTG
GTTTGTTTGCCGGATCAAGAGCTACCAACTCTTTTTCCGAAGGTAACTGGCTTCAGCAGAGCGCAGATAC
CAAATACTGTTCTTCTAGTGTAGCCGTAGTTAGGCCACCACTTCAAGAACTCTGTAGCACCGCCTACATA
CCTCGCTCTGCTAATCCTGTTACCAGTGGCTGCTGCCAGTGGCGATAAGTCGTGTCTTACCGGGTTGGAC
TCAAGACGATAGTTACCGGATAAGGCGCAGCGGTCGGGCTGAACGGGGGGTTCGTGCACACAGCCCAGCT
TGGAGCGAACGACCTACACCGAACTGAGATACCTACAGCGTGAGCTATGAGAAAGCGCCACGCTTCCCGA
AGGGAGAAAGGCGGACAGGTATCCGGTAAGCGGCAGGGTCGGAACAGGAGAGCGCACGAGGGAGCTTCCA
GGGGGAAACGCCTGGTATCTTTATAGTCCTGTCGGGTTTCGCCACCTCTGACTTGAGCGTCGATTTTTGT
GATGCTCGTCAGGGGGGCGGAGCCTATGGAAAAACGCCAGCAACGCGGCCTTTTTACGGTTCCTGGCCTT
TTGCTGGCCTTTTGCTCACATGT
